Addgene plasmid #221343: pET28a-LflChmG
Purpose: Express LflChmG in E. coli
Depositing lab: Emily Balskus. Depositing organization: Harvard University. Publication: Elucidation of Chalkophomycin Biosynthesis Reveals N-Hydroxypyrrole-Forming Enzymes. Crooke AM, Chand AK, Cui Z, Balskus EP. J Am Chem Soc. 2024 Jun 12;146(23):16268-16280. doi: 10.1021/jacs.4c04712. Epub 2024 May 29. PubMed 38810110.
Backbone
  Vector backbone: pET28a
  Vector type: Bacterial Expression
Growth in bacteria
  Bacterial resistance: Kanamycin, 50 μg/mL
  Growth temperature: 37°C
  Growth strain: DH5alpha
  Copy number: Unknown
Gene/Insert
  Gene/Insert name: chmG
  Species: Lentzea flaviverrucosa DSM 44664
  Tag / fusion protein: His6 (N terminal on backbone)
  Cloning method: Unknown
  Sequencing primers: 5′ T7
Resource information
  A portion of this plasmid was derived from a plasmid made by: Codon optimized and synthesized by Twist Biosciences
Terms and licenses: Academic/Nonprofit Terms; Industry Terms: Not Available to Industry
Depositor comments: Codon optimized for expression in E. coli. Please visit https://www.biorxiv.org/content/10.1101/2024.01.24.577118v2 for bioRxiv preprint.
How to cite: pET28a-LflChmG was a gift from Emily Balskus (Addgene plasmid # 221343 ; http://n2t.net/addgene:221343 ; RRID:Addgene_221343)
