[The description below was written by a language model from this plasmid's Addgene catalogue record and pLannotate feature annotations shown in this document.]
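Description:
pET28a-LflChmG is a bacterial expression plasmid of 6,477 nt built on the pET28a backbone for producing the ChmG protein of Lentzea flaviverrucosa DSM 44664 in E. coli. The chmG coding sequence was commercially synthesised and codon optimised for E. coli. It is not itself called out in the automated feature table, but by position it occupies the unannotated stretch between the N-terminal tag region and the downstream T7 terminator. The cloning method is not recorded.

Expression follows the standard pET arrangement. A T7 promoter with an adjacent lac operator and the phage T7 gene 10 ribosome binding site drives transcription, which therefore requires a host supplying T7 RNA polymerase. The plasmid-borne lacI gene, under its own promoter, provides lac repressor to keep the system off until it is relieved by IPTG or lactose. The protein carries a backbone-encoded N-terminal His6 tag followed by a thrombin cleavage site, allowing metal-affinity purification and optional tag removal. The short "capTEV" fragment in the annotation most likely corresponds to this His tag. A second His-tag sequence lies just upstream of the T7 terminator, as is typical of pET28a, but the record lists only the N-terminal tag, so whether the downstream one is translated is not stated.

The plasmid is selected with kanamycin through the aph(3')-Ia gene and replicates from a pBR322-type ColE1 origin accompanied by rop and the bom region. An f1 origin is also present, and the tetracycline-resistance fragments are non-functional backbone remnants. The associated study concerns chalkophomycin biosynthesis and N-hydroxypyrrole-forming enzymes, which suggests use in producing recombinant ChmG for biochemical characterisation.
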