Features (pLannotate 1.2.2; 20 found; start..end, strand, type, name):
   1192..1209    +  CDS            9xHis (fragment): 9xHis affinity tag
   1219..1268    +  CDS            SET1 (fragment): solubility-enhancement tag derived from T7 phage gene 10B
   1276..1323    +  terminator     T7 terminator: transcription terminator for bacteriophage T7 RNA polymerase
   1360..1788    +  rep_origin     f1 ori (sequence partly withheld): f1 bacteriophage origin of replication; arrow indicates direction of (+) strand synthesis
   1841..1898    +  promoter       AmpR promoter (fragment): bla
   1907..2722    -  CDS            KanR: aminoglycoside phosphotransferase; aph(3')-Ia; confers resistance to kanamycin in bacteria or G418 (Geneticin®) in eukaryotes
   2844..3432    +  rep_origin     ori: high-copy-number ColE1/pMB1/pBR322/pUC origin of replication
   3618..3757    -  misc_feature   bom: basis of mobility region from pBR322
   3859..4050    -  CDS            rop: Rop protein, which maintains plasmids at low copy number; rop
   4067..4447    +  CDS            YPB1_ECOLX: Protein predicted: Swiss-Prot protein existence level 4. From Escherichia coli.
   4519..4810    -  CDS            TcR (fragment): tetracycline efflux protein; tet; confers resistance to tetracycline
   4825..4846    -  protein_bind   CAP binding site: CAP binding activates transcription in the presence of cAMP. E. coli catabolite activator protein
   4859..5941    -  CDS            lacI: lac repressor; lacI; The lac repressor binds to the lac operator to inhibit transcription in E. coli. This inhibition can be relieved by adding lactose or isopropyl-β-D-thiogalactopyranoside (IPTG).
   5942..6019    -  promoter       lacI promoter: lacI
   6027..6306    -  CDS            TcR (fragment): tetracycline efflux protein; tet; confers resistance to tetracycline
   6328..6346    +  promoter       T7 promoter: promoter for bacteriophage T7 RNA polymerase
   6347..6371    +  protein_bind   lac operator: The lac repressor binds to the lac operator to inhibit transcription in E. coli. This inhibition can be relieved by adding lactose or isopropyl-β-D-thiogalactopyranoside (IPTG). lac repressor encoded by lacI
   6386..6408    +  RBS            RBS: efficient ribosome binding site from bacteriophage T7 gene 10 (Olins and Rangwala, 1989)
   6427..6443    +  CDS            capTEV™ (fragment): composite tag for in vivo biotinylation, TEV protease cleavage, and 6xHis tagging
   6454..6471    +  CDS            thrombin site: thrombin recognition and cleavage site
>Addgene plasmid #221343 | pET28a-LflChmG | addgene full sequence | sequence record 438168 | Addgene NGS Result
CGGACCATCGACGTGCACGATATGGGAGTAACGCTGAGACAAGTAGCTGAGGTAGCAGATGAGCTGCGCC
TGCTCGCGGCTGAAGTAGACGATGGGAGAGTCCCAGCGAGCCGCGGGTACGCGGCAGTTCGAAATGCGGG
GTTACTGCGGTTGCTGTTGCCACAATCCGCGGGTGGGTCGGGCTTATCCTACTTAGACTATACTAGAGTG
CTGGAAGAGCTCGCACTCGGGGACGCGAGTGCTGCCTTGGGATACAACATGCATAACGTGGCAATAGGCG
GGCTCTGCGAATCGGCAGAGCGCGACTTGCCACCCTCAGCTGCGGCTTTCAGACGGTGGGTGTTCGACGA
GGTAGCTCATCGCGACCGCATGTTCGCTAGTGCTACCAGTGAAGTAGGCGGTGGCGCTAAACTCACAGCG
GTAAAAGCTACTTATCGGCGGACAGCTGACGGGTTCGTGCTGAATGGCCGCAAGTCGTTCGTTTCATTAG
CTGGAATTGCCGATTACTACATAACCACAGCTCGGCGGGAAGACTCCGACGCAGCTGACGAGGTCTCACA
CTTCGTTGTTGCCAAGGACGACGCAGGGGTTAGTTTCGACGGCTTATGGGATGGTGCAGCCCTCGCAGGA
ACCGCGACCTCGGCCATGACCCTTTCTAACGTGCACCTTGGTACCGATAGACTGTTCTTGGGAATAGAAG
GTATGAGCCTCTTCAAGCTTGTTCGGGAACCGCACTGGATGGTCTCTGGTTACATGGGTGCCTACCTGGG
TGTTGCCGAGTCTATTCTTCGCCACGTCACCACATTTGTTACCGCCGACGCAAAGCGCCGGGACAGTGCA
GTTGTGCGAGCTGAGGTAGGTCGCATGGCCGTTGACCTTGCAGCGACACGCGCCTTAGTTCATGCTGCGG
CTAGATTGGTGGATGAGAGAAAAGGGTCCGTTGAAGCCAACTCGGCCGTACACGCGGCCAAATACCGCGT
CGGAGAATCTACGACAACTCTGGCTCAAGCCGCAGTTCGTATTTGCGGGAGCACTGCCTTGCGACGATCT
AATCCCCTGGAGCGTCTCCTGCGCGAGGCCTCATTTTGCAGCGTCATGCCCGCGAAACCAGATGAGTGCT
TAGAGTACGTTGGTAAGGCGAGACTTGGCTTCAATATGTTCGACTCTACGACTGTGGAATGGTGACTCGA
GCACCACCACCACCACCACTGAGATCCGGCTGCTAACAAAGCCCGAAAGGAAGCTGAGTTGGCTGCTGCC
ACCGCTGAGCAATAACTAGCATAACCCCTTGGGGCCTCTAAACGGGTCTTGAGGGGTTTTTTGCTGAAAG
GAGGAACTATATCCGGATTGGCGAATGGG
[124 nt withheld, positions 1360-1483]
C
[91 nt withheld, positions 1485-1575]
A
[49 nt withheld, positions 1577-1625]
CCTTTGACGTTGGAGTCCACGTTCTTT
[37 nt withheld, positions 1653-1689]
ACCCTATCTCGGTCTATTCTTTTGATTTATAAGGGATTTTGCCGATTTCGGCCTATTGGTTAAAAAATGA
GCTGATTTAACAAAAATTTAACGCGAATTTTAACAAAATATTAACGCTTACAATTTAGGTGGCACTTTTC
GGGGAAATGTGCGCGGAACCCCTATTTGTTTATTTTTCTAAATACATTCAAATATGTATCCGCTCATGAA
TTAATTCTTAGAAAAACTCATCGAGCATCAAATGAAACTGCAATTTATTCATATCAGGATTATCAATACC
ATATTTTTGAAAAAGCCGTTTCTGTAATGAAGGAGAAAACTCACCGAGGCAGTTCCATAGGATGGCAAGA
TCCTGGTATCGGTCTGCGATTCCGACTCGTCCAACATCAATACAACCTATTAATTTCCCCTCGTCAAAAA
TAAGGTTATCAAGTGAGAAATCACCATGAGTGACGACTGAATCCGGTGAGAATGGCAAAAGTTTATGCAT
TTCTTTCCAGACTTGTTCAACAGGCCAGCCATTACGCTCGTCATCAAAATCACTCGCATCAACCAAACCG
TTATTCATTCGTGATTGCGCCTGAGCGAGACGAAATACGCGATCGCTGTTAAAAGGACAATTACAAACAG
GAATCGAATGCAACCGGCGCAGGAACACTGCCAGCGCATCAACAATATTTTCACCTGAATCAGGATATTC
TTCTAATACCTGGAATGCTGTTTTCCCGGGGATCGCAGTGGTGAGTAACCATGCATCATCAGGAGTACGG
ATAAAATGCTTGATGGTCGGAAGAGGCATAAATTCCGTCAGCCAGTTTAGTCTGACCATCTCATCTGTAA
CATCATTGGCAACGCTACCTTTGCCATGTTTCAGAAACAACTCTGGCGCATCGGGCTTCCCATACAATCG
ATAGATTGTCGCACCTGATTGCCCGACATTATCGCGAGCCCATTTATACCCATATAAATCAGCATCCATG
TTGGAATTTAATCGCGGCCTAGAGCAAGACGTTTCCCGTTGAATATGGCTCATAACACCCCTTGTATTAC
TGTTTATGTAAGCAGACAGTTTTATTGTTCATGACCAAAATCCCTTAACGTGAGTTTTCGTTCCACTGAG
CGTCAGACCCCGTAGAAAAGATCAAAGGATCTTCTTGAGATCCTTTTTTTCTGCGCGTAATCTGCTGCTT
GCAAACAAAAAAACCACCGCTACCAGCGGTGGTTTGTTTGCCGGATCAAGAGCTACCAACTCTTTTTCCG
AAGGTAACTGGCTTCAGCAGAGCGCAGATACCAAATACTGTCCTTCTAGTGTAGCCGTAGTTAGGCCACC
ACTTCAAGAACTCTGTAGCACCGCCTACATACCTCGCTCTGCTAATCCTGTTACCAGTGGCTGCTGCCAG
TGGCGATAAGTCGTGTCTTACCGGGTTGGACTCAAGACGATAGTTACCGGATAAGGCGCAGCGGTCGGGC
TGAACGGGGGGTTCGTGCACACAGCCCAGCTTGGAGCGAACGACCTACACCGAACTGAGATACCTACAGC
GTGAGCTATGAGAAAGCGCCACGCTTCCCGAAGGGAGAAAGGCGGACAGGTATCCGGTAAGCGGCAGGGT
CGGAACAGGAGAGCGCACGAGGGAGCTTCCAGGGGGAAACGCCTGGTATCTTTATAGTCCTGTCGGGTTT
CGCCACCTCTGACTTGAGCGTCGATTTTTGTGATGCTCGTCAGGGGGGCGGAGCCTATGGAAAAACGCCA
GCAACGCGGCCTTTTTACGGTTCCTGGCCTTTTGCTGGCCTTTTGCTCACATGTTCTTTCCTGCGTTATC
CCCTGATTCTGTGGATAACCGTATTACCGCCTTTGAGTGAGCTGATACCGCTCGCCGCAGCCGAACGACC
GAGCGCAGCGAGTCAGTGAGCGAGGAAGCGGAAGAGCGCCTGATGCGGTATTTTCTCCTTACGCATCTGT
GCGGTATTTCACACCGCAATGGTGCACTCTCAGTACAATCTGCTCTGATGCCGCATAGTTAAGCCAGTAT
ACACTCCGCTATCGCTACGTGACTGGGTCATGGCTGCGCCCCGACACCCGCCAACACCCGCTGACGCGCC
CTGACGGGCTTGTCTGCTCCCGGCATCCGCTTACAGACAAGCTGTGACCGTCTCCGGGAGCTGCATGTGT
CAGAGGTTTTCACCGTCATCACCGAAACGCGCGAGGCAGCTGCGGTAAAGCTCATCAGCGTGGTCGTGAA
GCGATTCACAGATGTCTGCCTGTTCATCCGCGTCCAGCTCGTTGAGTTTCTCCAGAAGCGTTAATGTCTG
GCTTCTGATAAAGCGGGCCATGTTAAGGGCGGTTTTTTCCTGTTTGGTCACTGATGCCTCCGTGTAAGGG
GGATTTCTGTTCATGGGGGTAATGATACCGATGAAACGAGAGAGGATGCTCACGATACGGGTTACTGATG
ATGAACATGCCCGGTTACTGGAACGTTGTGAGGGTAAACAACTGGCGGTATGGATGCGGCGGGACCAGAG
AAAAATCACTCAGGGTCAATGCCAGCGCTTCGTTAATACAGATGTAGGTGTTCCACAGGGTAGCCAGCAG
CATCCTGCGATGCAGATCCGGAACATAATGGTGCAGGGCGCTGACTTCCGCGTTTCCAGACTTTACGAAA
CACGGAAACCGAAGACCATTCATGTTGTTGCTCAGGTCGCAGACGTTTTGCAGCAGCAGTCGCTTCACGT
TCGCTCGCGTATCGGTGATTCATTCTGCTAACCAGTAAGGCAACCCCGCCAGCCTAGCCGGGTCCTCAAC
GACAGGAGCACGATCATGCGCACCCGTGGGGCCGCCATGCCGGCGATAATGGCCTGCTTCTCGCCGAAAC
GTTTGGTGGCGGGACCAGTGACGAAGGCTTGAGCGAGGGCGTGCAAGATTCCGAATACCGCAAGCGACAG
GCCGATCATCGTCGCGCTCCAGCGAAAGCGGTCCTCGCCGAAAATGACCCAGAGCGCTGCCGGCACCTGT
CCTACGAGTTGCATGATAAAGAAGACAGTCATAAGTGCGGCGACGATAGTCATGCCCCGCGCCCACCGGA
AGGAGCTGACTGGGTTGAAGGCTCTCAAGGGCATCGGTCGAGATCCCGGTGCCTAATGAGTGAGCTAACT
TACATTAATTGCGTTGCGCTCACTGCCCGCTTTCCAGTCGGGAAACCTGTCGTGCCAGCTGCATTAATGA
ATCGGCCAACGCGCGGGGAGAGGCGGTTTGCGTATTGGGCGCCAGGGTGGTTTTTCTTTTCACCAGTGAG
ACGGGCAACAGCTGATTGCCCTTCACCGCCTGGCCCTGAGAGAGTTGCAGCAAGCGGTCCACGCTGGTTT
GCCCCAGCAGGCGAAAATCCTGTTTGATGGTGGTTAACGGCGGGATATAACATGAGCTGTCTTCGGTATC
GTCGTATCCCACTACCGAGATATCCGCACCAACGCGCAGCCCGGACTCGGTAATGGCGCGCATTGCGCCC
AGCGCCATCTGATCGTTGGCAACCAGCATCGCAGTGGGAACGATGCCCTCATTCAGCATTTGCATGGTTT
GTTGAAAACCGGACATGGCACTCCAGTCGCCTTCCCGTTCCGCTATCGGCTGAATTTGATTGCGAGTGAG
ATATTTATGCCAGCCAGCCAGACGCAGACGCGCCGAGACAGAACTTAATGGGCCCGCTAACAGCGCGATT
TGCTGGTGACCCAATGCGACCAGATGCTCCACGCCCAGTCGCGTACCGTCTTCATGGGAGAAAATAATAC
TGTTGATGGGTGTCTGGTCAGAGACATCAAGAAATAACGCCGGAACATTAGTGCAGGCAGCTTCCACAGC
AATGGCATCCTGGTCATCCAGCGGATAGTTAATGATCAGCCCACTGACGCGTTGCGCGAGAAGATTGTGC
ACCGCCGCTTTACAGGCTTCGACGCCGCTTCGTTCTACCATCGACACCACCACGCTGGCACCCAGTTGAT
CGGCGCGAGATTTAATCGCCGCGACAATTTGCGACGGCGCGTGCAGGGCCAGACTGGAGGTGGCAACGCC
AATCAGCAACGACTGTTTGCCCGCCAGTTGTTGTGCCACGCGGTTGGGAATGTAATTCAGCTCCGCCATC
GCCGCTTCCACTTTTTCCCGCGTTTTCGCAGAAACGTGGCTGGCCTGGTTCACCACGCGGGAAACGGTCT
GATAAGAGACACCGGCATACTCTGCGACATCGTATAACGTTACTGGTTTCACATTCACCACCCTGAATTG
ACTCTCTTCCGGGCGCTATCATGCCATACCGCGAAAGGTTTTGCGCCATTCGATGGTGTCCGGGATCTCG
ACGCTCTCCCTTATGCGACTCCTGCATTAGGAAGCAGCCCAGTAGTAGGTTGAGGCCGTTGAGCACCGCC
GCCGCAAGGAATGGTGCATGCAAGGAGATGGCGCCCAACAGTCCCCCGGCCACGGGGCCTGCCACCATAC
CCACGCCGAAACAAGCGCTCATGAGCCCGAAGTGGCGAGCCCGATCTTCCCCATCGGTGATGTCGGCGAT
ATAGGCGCCAGCAACCGCACCTGTGGCGCCGGTGATGCCGGCCACGATGCGTCCGGCGTAGAGGATCGAG
ATCTCGATCCCGCGAAATTAATACGACTCACTATAGGGGAATTGTGAGCGGATAACAATTCCCCTCTAGA
AATAATTTTGTTTAACTTTAAGAAGGAGATATACCATGGGCAGCAGCCATCATCATCATCATCACAGCAG
CGGCCTGGTGCCGCGCGGCAGCCATATG
